>Addgene plasmid #158689 | JNK-KTR-mStrawberry reporter | addgene full sequence | sequence record 311046 | Addgene NGS Result
CGTTACATAACTTACGGTAAATGGCCCGCCTGGCTGACCGCCCAACGACCCCCGCCCATTGACGTCAATA
ATGACGTATGTTCCCATAGTAACGCCAATAGGGACTTTCCATTGACGTCAATGGGTGGAGTATTTACGGT
AAACTGCCCACTTGGCAGTACATCAAGTGTATCATATGCCAAGTACGCCCCCTATTGACGTCAATGACGG
TAAATGGCCCGCCTGGCATTATGCCCAGTACATGACCTTATGGGACTTTCCTACTTGGCAGTACATCTAC
GTATTAGTCATCGCTATTACCATGGTGATGCGGTTTTGGCAGTACATCAATGGGCGTGGATAGCGGTTTG
ACTCACGGGGATTTCCAAGTCTCCACCCCATTGACGTCAATGGGAGTTTGTTTTGGCACCAAAATCAACG
GGACTTTCCAAAATGTCGTAACAACTCCGCCCCATTGACGCAAATGGGCGGTAGGCGTGTACGGTGGGAG
GTCTATATAAGCAGAGCTCGTTTAGTGAACCGTCAGATCGCCTGGAGACGCCATCCACGCTGTTTTGACC
TCCATAGAAGACACCGACTCTAGTCCAGTGTGGTGGAATTCTGCAGATATCAACAAGTGGATGGCAGCGC
GCCGACCGCGATGGGCTGTGGCCAATAGCGGCTGCTCAGCAGGGCGCGCCGAGAGCAGCGGCCGGGAAGG
GGCGGTGCGGGAGGCGGGGTGTGGGGCGGTAGTGTGGGCCCTGTTCCTGCCCGCGCGGTGTTCCGCATTC
TGCAAGCCTCCGGAGCGCACGTCGGCAGTCGGCTCCCTCGTTGACCGAATCACCGACCTCTCTCCCCAGG
GGGATCCACCGGTTCGTCGACTAGTCCAGTGTGGTGGAATTCTGCAGATATCAACAAGTTTGTACAAAAA
AGCAGGCTCCACCATGAGTAACCCTAAGATCCTAAAACAGAGCATGACCTTGAACCTGGCCGACCCGGTG
GGCAGTCTGAAGCCGCACCTCCGCGCCAAGCGCTCGGCCGGTCTCAACGAAGACGAGTCGCCATCTAAGA
AGCTGGCGTCGCCGGAGGTGTCGTCAAGGCTGGAGCGCCTGACCCTCCAGTCCAGCACTAGTCGACCCAT
GGTGAGCAAGGGCGAGGAGAATAACATGGCCATCATCAAGGAGTTCATGCGCTTCAAGGTGCGCATGGAG
GGCTCCGTGAACGGCCACGAGTTCGAGATCGAGGGCGAGGGCGAGGGCCGCCCCTACGAGGGCACCCAGA
CCGCCAAGCTGAAGGTGACCAAGGGTGGCCCCCTGCCCTTCGCCTGGGACATCCTAACCCCCAACTTCAC
CTACGGCTCCAAGGCCTACGTGAAGCACCCCGCCGACATCCCCGACTACTTGAAGCTGTCCTTCCCCGAG
GGCTTCAAGTGGGAGCGCGTGATGAACTTCGAGGACGGCGGCGTGGTGACCGTGACCCAGGACTCCTCCC
TGCAGGACGGCGAGTTCATCTACAAGGTGAAGCTGCGCGGCACCAACTTCCCCTCCGACGGCCCCGTAAT
GCAGAAGAAGACCATGGGCTGGGAGGCCTCCTCCGAGCGGATGTACCCCGAGGACGGCGCCCTGAAGGGC
GAGATCAAGATGAGGCTGAAGCTGAAGGACGGCGGCCACTACGACGCTGAGGTCAAGACCACCTACAAGG
CCAAGAAGCCCGTGCAGCTGCCCGGCGCCTACATCGTCGGCATCAAGTTGGACATCACCTCCCACAACGA
GGACTACACCATCGTGGAACTGTACGAACGCGCCGAGGGCCGCCACTCCACCGGCGGCATGGACGAGCTG
TACAAGTAAGAATTCTAGATCTTGAGACAAATGGCAGTATTCATCCACAATTTTAAAAGAAAAGGGGGGA
TTGGGGGGTACAGTGCAGGGGAAAGAATAGTAGACATAATAGCAACAGACATACAAACTAAAGAATTACA
AAAACAAATTACAAAAATTCAAAATTTTCGGGTTTATTACAGGGACAGCAGAGATCCACTTTGGCGCCGG
CTCGAGGGGGCCCGGGTTGCGCCTTTTCCAAGGCAGCCCTGGGTTTGCGCAGGGACGCGGCTGCTCTGGG
CGTGGTTCCGGGAAACGCAGCGGCGCCGACCCTGGGTCTCGCACATTCTTCACGTCCGTTCGCAGCGTCA
CCCGGATCTTCGCCGCTACCCTTGTGGGCCCCCCGGCGACGCTTCCTGCTCCGCCCCTAAGTCGGGAAGG
TTCCTTGCGGTTCGCGGCGTGCCGGACGTGACAAACGGAAGCCGCACGTCTCACTAGTACCCTCGCAGAC
GGACAGCGCCAGGGAGCAATGGCAGCGCGCCGACCGCGATGGGCTGTGGCCAATAGCGGCTGCTCAGCAG
GGCGCGCCGAGAGCAGCGGCCGGGAAGGGGCGGTGCGGGAGGCGGGGTGTGGGGCGGTAGTGTGGGCCCT
GTTCCTGCCCGCGCGGTGTTCCGCATTCTGCAAGCCTCCGGAGCGCACGTCGGCAGTCGGCTCCCTCGTT
GACCGAATCACCGACCTCTCTCCCCAGGGGGTACCACCATGGCCAAGCCTTTGTCTCAAGAAGAATCCAC
CCTCATTGAAAGAGCAACGGCTACAATCAACAGCATCCCCATCTCTGAAGACTACAGCGTCGCCAGCGCA
GCTCTCTCTAGCGACGGCCGCATCTTCACTGGTGTCAATGTATATCATTTTACTGGGGGACCTTGTGCAG
AACTCGTGGTGCTGGGCACTGCTGCTGCTGCGGCAGCTGGCAACCTGACTTGTATCGTCGCGATCGGAAA
TGAGAACAGGGGCATCTTGAGCCCCTGCGGACGGTGCCGACAGGTGCTTCTCGATCTGCATCCTGGGATC
AAAGCCATAGTGAAGGACAGTGATGGACAGCCGACGGCAGTTGGGATTCGTGAATTGCTGCCCTCTGGTT
ATGTGTGGGAGGGCCTGCAGCTGCAGTAGTAAAGACGCGTTAAGTCGACAATCAACCTCTGGATTACAAA
ATTTGTGAAAGATTGACTGGTATTCTTAACTATGTTGCTCCTTTTACGCTATGTGGATACGCTGCTTTAA
TGCCTTTGTATCATGCTATTGCTTCCCGTATGGCTTTCATTTTCTCCTCCTTGTATAAATCCTGGTTGCT
GTCTCTTTATGAGGAGTTGTGGCCCGTTGTCAGGCAACGTGGCGTGGTGTGCACTGTGTTTGCTGACGCA
ACCCCCACTGGTTGGGGCATTGCCACCACCTGTCAGCTCCTTTCCGGGACTTTCGCTTTCCCCCTCCCTA
TTGCCACGGCGGAACTCATCGCCGCCTGCCTTGCCCGCTGCTGGACAGGGGCTCGGCTGTTGGGCACTGA
CAATTCCGTGGTGTTGTCGGGGAAATCATCGTCCTTTCCTTGGCTGCTCGCCTGTGTTGCCACCTGGATT
CTGCGCGGGACGTCCTTCTGCTACGTCCCTTCGGCCCTCAATCCAGCGGACCTTCCTTCCCGCGGCCTGC
TGCCGGCTCTGCGGCCTCTTCCGCGTCTTCGCCTTCGCCCTCAGACGAGTCGGATCTCCCTTTGGGCCGC
CTCCCCGCGTCGACTTTAAGACCAATGACTTACAAGGCAGCTGTAGATCTTAGCCACTTTTTAAAAGAAA
AGGGGGGACTGGAAGGGCTAATTCACTCCCAACGAAGACAAGATCTGCTTTTTGCTTGTACTGGGTCTCT
CTGGTTAGACCAGATCTGAGCCTGGGAGCTCTCTGGCTAACTAGGGAACCCACTGCTTAAGCCTCAATAA
AGCTTGCCTTGAGTGCTTCAAGTAGTGTGTGCCCGTCTGTTGTGTGACTCTGGTAACTAGAGATCCCTCA
GACCCTTTTAGTCAGTGTGGAAAATCTCTAGCAGTACGTATAGTAGTTCATGTCATCTTATTATTCAGTA
TTTATAACTTGCAAAGAAATGAATATCAGAGAGTGAGAGGAACTTGTTTATTGCAGCTTATAATGGTTAC
AAATAAAGCAATAGCATCACAAATTTCACAAATAAAGCATTTTTTTCACTGCATTCTAGTTGTGGTTTGT
CCAAACTCATCAATGTATCTTATCATGTCTGGCTCTAGCTATCCCGCCCCTAACTCCGCCCATCCCGCCC
CTAACTCCGCCCAGTTCCGCCCATTCTCCGCCCCATGGCTGACTAATTTTTTTTATTTATGCAGAGGCCG
AGGCCGCCTCGGCCTCTGAGCTATTCCAGAAGTAGTGAGGAGGCTTTTTTGGAGGCCTAGGGACGTACCC
AATTCGCCCTATAGTGAGTCGTATTACGCGCGCTCACTGGCCGTCGTTTTACAACGTCGTGACTGGGAAA
ACCCTGGCGTTACCCAACTTAATCGCCTTGCAGCACATCCCCCTTTCGCCAGCTGGCGTAATAGCGAAGA
GGCCCGCACCGATCGCCCTTCCCAACAGTTGCGCAGCCTGAATGGCGAATGGG
[124 nt withheld, positions 4464-4587]
C
[91 nt withheld, positions 4589-4679]
A
[49 nt withheld, positions 4681-4729]
CCTTTGACGTTGGAGTCCACGTTCTTT
[37 nt withheld, positions 4757-4793]
ACCCTATCTCGGTCTATTCTTTTGATTTATAAGGGATTTTGCCGATTTCGGCCTATTGGTTAAAAAATGA
GCTGATTTAACAAAAATTTAACGCGAATTTTAACAAAATATTAACGCTTACAATTTAGGTGGCACTTTTC
GGGGAAATGTGCGCGGAACCCCTATTTGTTTATTTTTCTAAATACATTCAAATATGTATCCGCTCATGAG
ACAATAACCCTGATAAATGCTTCAATAATATTGAAAAAGGAAGAGTATGAGTATTCAACATTTCCGTGTC
GCCCTTATTCCCTTTTTTGCGGCATTTTGCCTTCCTGTTTTTGCTCACCCAGAAACGCTGGTGAAAGTAA
AAGATGCTGAAGATCAGTTGGGTGCACGAGTGGGTTACATCGAACTGGATCTCAACAGCGGTAAGATCCT
TGAGAGTTTTCGCCCCGAAGAACGTTTTCCAATGATGAGCACTTTTAAAGTTCTGCTATGTGGCGCGGTA
TTATCCCGTATTGACGCCGGGCAAGAGCAACTCGGTCGCCGCATACACTATTCTCAGAATGACTTGGTTG
AGTACTCACCAGTCACAGAAAAGCATCTTACGGATGGCATGACAGTAAGAGAATTATGCAGTGCTGCCAT
AACCATGAGTGATAACACTGCGGCCAACTTACTTCTGACAACGATCGGAGGACCGAAGGAGCTAACCGCT
TTTTTGCACAACATGGGGGATCATGTAACTCGCCTTGATCGTTGGGAACCGGAGCTGAATGAAGCCATAC
CAAACGACGAGCGTGACACCACGATGCCTGTAGCAATGGCAACAACGTTGCGCAAACTATTAACTGGCGA
ACTACTTACTCTAGCTTCCCGGCAACAATTAATAGACTGGATGGAGGCGGATAAAGTTGCAGGACCACTT
CTGCGCTCGGCCCTTCCGGCTGGCTGGTTTATTGCTGATAAATCTGGAGCCGGTGAGCGTGGGTCTCGCG
GTATCATTGCAGCACTGGGGCCAGATGGTAAGCCCTCCCGTATCGTAGTTATCTACACGACGGGGAGTCA
GGCAACTATGGATGAACGAAATAGACAGATCGCTGAGATAGGTGCCTCACTGATTAAGCATTGGTAACTG
TCAGACCAAGTTTACTCATATATACTTTAGATTGATTTAAAACTTCATTTTTAATTTAAAAGGATCTAGG
TGAAGATCCTTTTTGATAATCTCATGACCAAAATCCCTTAACGTGAGTTTTCGTTCCACTGAGCGTCAGA
CCCCGTAGAAAAGATCAAAGGATCTTCTTGAGATCCTTTTTTTCTGCGCGTAATCTGCTGCTTGCAAACA
AAAAAACCACCGCTACCAGCGGTGGTTTGTTTGCCGGATCAAGAGCTACCAACTCTTTTTCCGAAGGTAA
CTGGCTTCAGCAGAGCGCAGATACCAAATACTGTTCTTCTAGTGTAGCCGTAGTTAGGCCACCACTTCAA
GAACTCTGTAGCACCGCCTACATACCTCGCTCTGCTAATCCTGTTACCAGTGGCTGCTGCCAGTGGCGAT
AAGTCGTGTCTTACCGGGTTGGACTCAAGACGATAGTTACCGGATAAGGCGCAGCGGTCGGGCTGAACGG
GGGGTTCGTGCACACAGCCCAGCTTGGAGCGAACGACCTACACCGAACTGAGATACCTACAGCGTGAGCT
ATGAGAAAGCGCCACGCTTCCCGAAGGGAGAAAGGCGGACAGGTATCCGGTAAGCGGCAGGGTCGGAACA
GGAGAGCGCACGAGGGAGCTTCCAGGGGGAAACGCCTGGTATCTTTATAGTCCTGTCGGGTTTCGCCACC
TCTGACTTGAGCGTCGATTTTTGTGATGCTCGTCAGGGGGGCGGAGCCTATGGAAAAACGCCAGCAACGC
GGCCTTTTTACGGTTCCTGGCCTTTTGCTGGCCTTTTGCTCACATGTTCTTTCCTGCGTTATCCCCTGAT
TCTGTGGATAACCGTATTACCGCCTTTGAGTGAGCTGATACCGCTCGCCGCAGCCGAACGACCGAGCGCA
GCGAGTCAGTGAGCGAGGAAGCGGAAGAGCGCCCAATACGCAAACCGCCTCTCCCCGCGCGTTGGCCGAT
TCATTAATGCAGCTGGCACGACAGGTTTCCCGACTGGAAAGCGGGCAGTGAGCGCAACGCAATTAATGTG
AGTTAGCTCACTCATTAGGCACCCCAGGCTTTACACTTTATGCTTCCGGCTCGTATGTTGTGTGGAATTG
TGAGCGGATAACAATTTCACACAGGAAACAGCTATGACCATGATTACGCCAAGCGCGCAATTAACCCTCA
CTAAAGGGAACAAAAGCTGGAGCTGCAAGCTTAATGTAGTCTTATGCAATACTCTTGTAGTCTTGCAACA
TGGTAACGATGAGTTAGCAACATGCCTTACAAGGAGAGAAAAAGCACCGTGCATGCCGATTGGTGGAAGT
AAGGTGGTACGATCGTGCCTTATTAGGAAGGCAACAGACGGGTCTGACATGGATTGGACGAACCACTGAA
TTGCCGCATTGCAGAGATATTGTATTTAAGTGCCTAGCTCGATACATAAACGGGTCTCTCTGGTTAGACC
AGATCTGAGCCTGGGAGCTCTCTGGCTAACTAGGGAACCCACTGCTTAAGCCTCAATAAAGCTTGCCTTG
AGTGCTTCAAGTAGTGTGTGCCCGTCTGTTGTGTGACTCTGGTAACTAGAGATCCCTCAGACCCTTTTAG
TCAGTGTGGAAAATCTCTAGCAGTGGCGCCCGAACAGGGACTTGAAAGCGAAAGGGAAACCAGAGGAGCT
CTCTCGACGCAGGACTCGGCTTGCTGAAGCGCGCACGGCAAGAGGCGAGGGGCGGCGACTGGTGAGTACG
CCAAAAATTTTGACTAGCGGAGGCTAGAAGGAGAGAGATGGGTGCGAGAGCGTCAGTATTAAGCGGGGGA
GAATTAGATCGCGATGGGAAAAAATTCGGTTAAGGCCAGGGGGAAAGAAAAAATATAAATTAAAACATAT
AGTATGGGCAAGCAGGGAGCTAGAACGATTCGCAGTTAATCCTGGCCTGTTAGAAACATCAGAAGGCTGT
AGACAAATACTGGGACAGCTACAACCATCCCTTCAGACAGGATCAGAAGAACTTAGATCATTATATAATA
CAGTAGCAACCCTCTATTGTGTGCATCAAAGGATAGAGATAAAAGACACCAAGGAAGCTTTAGACAAGAT
AGAGGAAGAGCAAAACAAAAGTAAGACCACCGCACAGCAAGCGGCCGCTGATCTTCAGACCTGGAGGAGG
AGATATGAGGGACAATTGGAGAAGTGAATTATATAAATATAAAGTAGTAAAAATTGAACCATTAGGAGTA
GCACCCACCAAGGCAAAGAGAAGAGTGGTGCAGAGAGAAAAAAGAGCAGTGGGAATAGGAGCTTTGTTCC
TTGGGTTCTTGGGAGCAGCAGGAAGCACTATGGGCGCAGCGTCAATGACGCTGACGGTACAGGCCAGACA
ATTATTGTCTGGTATAGTGCAGCAGCAGAACAATTTGCTGAGGGCTATTGAGGCGCAACAGCATCTGTTG
CAACTCACAGTCTGGGGCATCAAGCAGCTCCAGGCAAGAATCCTGGCTGTGGAAAGATACCTAAAGGATC
AACAGCTCCTGGGGATTTGGGGTTGCTCTGGAAAACTCATTTGCACCACTGCTGTGCCTTGGAATGCTAG
TTGGAGTAATAAATCTCTGGAACAGATTTGGAATCACACGACCTGGATGGAGTGGGACAGAGAAATTAAC
AATTACACAAGCTTAATACACTCCTTAATTGAAGAATCGCAAAACCAGCAAGAAAAGAATGAACAAGAAT
TATTGGAATTAGATAAATGGGCAAGTTTGTGGAATTGGTTTAACATAACAAATTGGCTGTGGTATATAAA
ATTATTCATAATGATAGTAGGAGGCTTGGTAGGTTTAAGAATAGTTTTTGCTGTACTTTCTATAGTGAAT
AGAGTTAGGCAGGGATATTCACCATTATCGTTTCAGACCCACCTCCCAACCCCGAGGGGCGGCCGCCCG
Features (pLannotate 1.2.2; 31 found; start..end, strand, type, name):
      1..304     +  enhancer       CMV enhancer: human cytomegalovirus immediate early enhancer
    305..508     +  promoter       CMV promoter: human cytomegalovirus (CMV) immediate early promoter
    621..839     +  promoter       hPGK promoter (fragment): human phosphoglycerate kinase 1 promoter
    894..918     +  protein_bind   attB1: mutant version of attB; recombination site for the Gateway® BP reaction BP Clonase™
    927..1106    +  CDS            JUN (fragment): JUN_HUMAN - Experimental evidence at protein level: Swiss-Prot protein existence level 1. Transcription factor that recognizes and binds to the enhancer heptamer motif 5'-TGA[CG]TCA-3' (PubMed:10995748, PubMed:22083952). Promotes activity of NR5A1 when phosphorylated by HIPK3 leading to increased steroidogenic gene expression upon cAMP signaling pathway stimulation (PubMed:17210646). Involved in activated KRAS-mediated transcriptional activation of USP28 in colorectal cancer (CRC) cells (PubMed:24623306). Binds to the USP28 promoter in colorectal cancer (CRC) cells (PubMed:24623306). From Homo
   1119..1826    +  CDS            mStrawberry: mStrawberry is a basic (constitutively fluorescent) red fluorescent protein published in 2004, derived from Discosoma sp.. It is reported to be a somewhat slowly-maturing monomer with low acid sensitivity.
   1871..1988    +  misc_feature   cPPT/CTS: central polypurine tract and central termination sequence of HIV-1
   2047..2547    +  promoter       hPGK promoter: human phosphoglycerate kinase 1 promoter
   2559..2954    +  CDS            BSD: blasticidin S deaminase; Aspergillus terreus BSD; confers resistance to blasticidin
   2990..3578    +  misc_feature   WPRE: woodchuck hepatitis virus posttranscriptional regulatory element
   3629..3648    +  misc_feature   cPPT/CTS (fragment): central polypurine tract and central termination sequence of HIV-1
   3650..3883    +  LTR            3' LTR (ΔU3): self-inactivating 3' long terminal repeat (LTR) from HIV-1
   3961..4082    +  polyA_signal   SV40 poly(A) signal: SV40 polyadenylation signal
   4122..4257    +  rep_origin     SV40 ori: SV40 origin of replication
   4278..4296    -  promoter       T7 promoter: promoter for bacteriophage T7 RNA polymerase
   4304..4459    +  CDS            lacZα (fragment): LacZα fragment of β-galactosidase; lacZ fragment
   4464..4892    +  rep_origin     f1 ori (sequence partly withheld): f1 bacteriophage origin of replication; arrow indicates direction of (+) strand synthesis
   4945..5049    +  promoter       AmpR promoter: bla
   5050..5910    +  CDS            AmpR: β-lactamase; bla; confers resistance to ampicillin, carbenicillin, and related antibiotics
   6081..6669    +  rep_origin     ori: high-copy-number ColE1/pMB1/pBR322/pUC origin of replication
   6852..6944    +  CDS            lacI (fragment): lac repressor; lacI; The lac repressor binds to the lac operator to inhibit transcription in E. coli. This inhibition can be relieved by adding lactose or isopropyl-β-D-thiogalactopyranoside (IPTG).
   6957..6978    +  protein_bind   CAP binding site: CAP binding activates transcription in the presence of cAMP. E. coli catabolite activator protein
   6993..7023    +  promoter       lac promoter: promoter for the E. coli lac operon
   7031..7047    +  protein_bind   lac operator: The lac repressor binds to the lac operator to inhibit transcription in E. coli. This inhibition can be relieved by adding lactose or isopropyl-β-D-thiogalactopyranoside (IPTG). lac repressor encoded by lacI
   7092..7110    +  promoter       T3 promoter: promoter for bacteriophage T3 RNA polymerase
   7138..7364    +  promoter       RSV promoter: Rous sarcoma virus enhancer/promoter
   7365..7545    +  LTR            5' LTR (truncated): truncated 5' long terminal repeat (LTR) from HIV-1
   7592..7717    +  misc_feature   HIV-1 Ψ: packaging signal of human immunodeficiency virus type 1
   7701..8064    +  CDS            HIV-1 gag (fragment): gag protein from human immunodeficiency virus 1; gag
   8210..8443    +  misc_feature   RRE: The Rev response element (RRE) of HIV-1 allows for Rev-dependent mRNA export from the nucleus to the cytoplasm.
   8820..8842    +  CDS            Rev (fragment): human immunodeficiency virus 1 (HIV-1) Rev protein; rev; enhances nuclear export of unspliced and incompletely spliced viral mRNAs
