[The description below was written by a language model from this plasmid's Addgene catalogue record and pLannotate feature annotations shown in this document.]
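Description:
JNK-KTR-mStrawberry reporter is a lentiviral mammalian expression plasmid built on a pLKO.1 backbone that delivers a live-cell reporter of JNK pathway activity. The full sequenced construct is 8,852 nt. It is propagated in E. coli through a high-copy ColE1/pUC-type origin with ampicillin resistance (AmpR), and it also carries an f1 origin and an SV40 origin. The lentiviral framework is of the third-generation, self-inactivating type: an RSV promoter drives a truncated HIV-1 5' LTR, followed by the Ψ packaging signal, a gag fragment and the RRE for Rev-dependent export of the genomic RNA. A cPPT/CTS, WPRE and ΔU3 3' LTR with a downstream SV40 polyadenylation signal complete the transfer cassette.

The payload begins with the CMV enhancer and promoter. Downstream lie a residual hPGK promoter fragment and an attB1 Gateway site, probably carried over from the Gateway-derived JNK-KTR Clover lentiviral plasmid that the record lists as a source. The reporter open reading frame consists of a human JUN-derived fragment, the JNK-responsive portion of the kinase translocation reporter (KTR), followed closely by the monomeric red fluorescent protein mStrawberry. KTRs generally convert kinase activity into a shift of the fluorescent fusion between nucleus and cytoplasm, so signalling can be read from localisation in single living cells. A separate full-length hPGK promoter drives blasticidin S deaminase for selecting stably transduced cells. The catalogue lists the insert as mStrawberry with human as the species, although the annotation notes that the fluorescent protein derives from Discosoma; the human label fits the JUN fragment. The associated publication concerns multiplexed live-microscopy assays, consistent with use as a stably integrated imaging reporter.
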