Addgene plasmid #158689: JNK-KTR-mStrawberry reporter
Purpose: This plasmid is a JNK pathway reporter. It has CMV promoter driving the expression of JNK-KTR fused to mStrawberry-pGK-BSD
Depositing lab: Ravid Straussman. Depositing organization: Weizmann Institute of Science. Publication: Visual barcodes for clonal-multiplexing of live microscopy-based assays. Kaufman T, Nitzan E, Firestein N, Ginzberg MB, Iyengar S, Patel N, Ben-Hamo R, Porat Z, Hunter J, Hilfinger A, Rotter V, Kafri R, Straussman R. Nat Commun. 2022 May 18;13(1):2725. doi: 10.1038/s41467-022-30008-0. PubMed 35585055.
Backbone
  Vector backbone: pLKO.1
  Backbone size w/o insert (bp): 7728
  Vector type: Mammalian Expression, Lentiviral
  Selectable markers: Blasticidin
Growth in bacteria
  Bacterial resistance: Ampicillin, 100 μg/mL
  Growth temperature: 37°C
  Growth strain: NEB Stable
  Copy number: High Copy
Gene/Insert
  Gene/Insert name: mStrawberry
  Species: H. sapiens (human)
  Insert size (bp): 1124
  Promoter: CMV
  Cloning method: Gibson Cloning
Resource information
  A portion of this plasmid was derived from a plasmid made by: pLentiPGK Puro DEST JNKKTRClover
Terms and licenses: Academic/Nonprofit Terms; Industry Terms: Not Available to Industry
How to cite: JNK-KTR-mStrawberry reporter was a gift from Ravid Straussman (Addgene plasmid # 158689 ; http://n2t.net/addgene:158689 ; RRID:Addgene_158689)
